Addgene plasmid #110751: Pediculus humanus corporis PINK1 (143 - 575)
Purpose: Bacterial expression of PhPINK1 (crystallography)
Depositing lab: David Komander. Depositing organization: MRC Laboratory of Molecular Biology. Publication: Structure of PINK1 in complex with its substrate ubiquitin. Schubert AF, Gladkova C, Pardon E, Wagstaff JL, Freund SMV, Steyaert J, Maslen SL, Komander D. Nature. 2017 Dec 7;552(7683):51-56. doi: 10.1038/nature24645. Epub 2017 Oct 30. PubMed 29160309.
Backbone
  Vector backbone: pET28a
  Backbone manufacturer: Merck
  Vector type: Bacterial Expression
Growth in bacteria
  Bacterial resistance: Kanamycin, 50 μg/mL
  Growth temperature: 37°C
  Growth strain: DH5alpha
  Copy number: Low Copy
Gene/Insert
  Gene/Insert name: Phum_PHUM577390 (alt name: serine/threonine-protein kinase PINK1)
  Species: Pediculus humanus corporis
  Entrez Gene: Phum_PHUM577390 (a.k.a. Phum_PHUM577390)
  Promoter: T7
  Tag / fusion protein: N-His6-SUMO (N terminal on insert)
  Cloning method: Unknown
  Sequencing primers: 5′ AATACGACTCACTATAGGG; 3′ GGGTTATGCTAGTTATTGC
Resource information
  A portion of this plasmid was derived from a plasmid made by: PhPink1: obtained through gene synthesis
Terms and licenses: Academic/Nonprofit Terms; Industry Terms: Not Available to Industry
How to cite: Pediculus humanus corporis PINK1 (143 - 575) was a gift from David Komander (Addgene plasmid # 110751 ; http://n2t.net/addgene:110751 ; RRID:Addgene_110751)
