[The description below was written by a language model from this plasmid's Addgene catalogue record and pLannotate feature annotations shown in this document.]
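Description:
Pediculus humanus corporis PINK1 (143 - 575) is a bacterial expression plasmid built on the pET28a backbone for producing a truncated form of the body louse serine/threonine kinase PINK1 (gene Phum_PHUM577390, residues 143 to 575) in E. coli for crystallography. The coding sequence was obtained by gene synthesis; the cloning method is not recorded. The insert carries an N-terminal His6-SUMO fusion. The feature table identifies the yeast SMT3 (SUMO) coding region just downstream of the ribosome binding site. The unannotated stretch that follows it is where the PINK1 fragment presumably lies, although the annotation tool did not label it. The His6 portion allows metal-affinity purification, and SUMO fusions are commonly used to aid solubility and to permit tag removal by a SUMO-specific protease.

Expression is driven by a T7 promoter with an adjacent lac operator and the T7 gene 10 ribosome binding site, and it ends at the T7 terminator. The plasmid's own lacI gene, under its native promoter, supplies repressor, so transcription stays off until IPTG or lactose induction in a host that provides T7 RNA polymerase. A short His-tag fragment annotated downstream of the insert is probably the vector's C-terminal tag sequence, and the record does not indicate that it is fused to the protein. The SET1, partial TcR and partial AmpR promoter hits appear to be backbone remnants or incidental matches rather than functional parts. The plasmid is selected with kanamycin through the aminoglycoside phosphotransferase gene. It replicates from a pBR322-type origin with bom and rop, consistent with its low-copy listing, and it also carries an f1 origin.
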