Features (pLannotate 1.2.2; 19 found; start..end, strand, type, name):
    209..227     +  promoter       T7 promoter: promoter for bacteriophage T7 RNA polymerase
    228..252     +  protein_bind   lac operator: The lac repressor binds to the lac operator to inhibit transcription in E. coli. This inhibition can be relieved by adding lactose or isopropyl-β-D-thiogalactopyranoside (IPTG). lac repressor encoded by lacI
    267..289     +  RBS            RBS: efficient ribosome binding site from bacteriophage T7 gene 10 (Olins and Rangwala, 1989)
    329..622     +  CDS            SMT3: SMT3_YEAST - Experimental evidence at protein level: Swiss-Prot protein existence level 1. Not known; suppressor of MIF2 mutations. From Saccharomyces cerevisiae (strain ATCC 204508 / S288c) (Baker's yeast).
   1942..1959    +  CDS            9xHis (fragment): 9xHis affinity tag
   1969..2018    +  CDS            SET1 (fragment): solubility-enhancement tag derived from T7 phage gene 10B
   2026..2073    +  terminator     T7 terminator: transcription terminator for bacteriophage T7 RNA polymerase
   2110..2538    +  rep_origin     f1 ori (sequence partly withheld): f1 bacteriophage origin of replication; arrow indicates direction of (+) strand synthesis
   2591..2648    +  promoter       AmpR promoter (fragment): bla
   2657..3472    -  CDS            KanR: aminoglycoside phosphotransferase; aph(3')-Ia; confers resistance to kanamycin in bacteria or G418 (Geneticin®) in eukaryotes
   3594..4182    +  rep_origin     ori: high-copy-number ColE1/pMB1/pBR322/pUC origin of replication
   4368..4507    -  misc_feature   bom: basis of mobility region from pBR322
   4609..4800    -  CDS            rop: Rop protein, which maintains plasmids at low copy number; rop
   4817..5197    +  CDS            YPB1_ECOLX: Protein predicted: Swiss-Prot protein existence level 4. From Escherichia coli.
   5269..5560    -  CDS            TcR (fragment): tetracycline efflux protein; tet; confers resistance to tetracycline
   5575..5596    -  protein_bind   CAP binding site: CAP binding activates transcription in the presence of cAMP. E. coli catabolite activator protein
   5609..6691    -  CDS            lacI: lac repressor; lacI; The lac repressor binds to the lac operator to inhibit transcription in E. coli. This inhibition can be relieved by adding lactose or isopropyl-β-D-thiogalactopyranoside (IPTG).
   6692..6769    -  promoter       lacI promoter: lacI
   6777..187     -  CDS            TcR (fragment) (across the origin): tetracycline efflux protein; tet; confers resistance to tetracycline
>Addgene plasmid #110751 | Pediculus humanus corporis PINK1 (143 - 575) | addgene full sequence | sequence record 219778 | Addgene NGS Result
CAAGGAGATGGCGCCCAACAGTCCCCCGGCCACGGGGCCTGCCACCATACCCACGCCGAAACAAGCGCTC
ATGAGCCCGAAGTGGCGAGCCCGATCTTCCCCATCGGTGATGTCGGCGATATAGGCGCCAGCAACCGCAC
CTGTGGCGCCGGTGATGCCGGCCACGATGCGTCCGGCGTAGAGGATCGAGATCTCGATCCCGCGAAATTA
ATACGACTCACTATAGGGGAATTGTGAGCGGATAACAATTCCCCTCTAGAAATAATTTTGTTTAACTTTA
AGAAGGAGATATACCATGGGTAGCAGCCATCACCATCATCATCACGGGAGCGATAGCGAAGTGAACCAGG
AAGCGAAACCGGAAGTTAAACCGGAAGTGAAACCGGAAACCCATATTAATCTGAAAGTTAGCGACGGCAG
CAGCGAAATCTTTTTTAAAATTAAAAAAACCACCCCGCTGCGTCGCCTGATGGAAGCCTTTGCGAAACGT
CAGGGTAAAGAAATGGATAGCCTGCGCTTTCTGTATGACGGCATCCGTATTCAGGCCGATCAGACCCCGG
AAGACCTGGATATGGAAGACAACGATATTATTGAAGCGCATCGCGAACAGATCGGTGGTAGCGAAAGCGA
AAATGTTGAACAGCTGCAAGCAGCAAATCTGGATGAGCTGGATCTGGGTGAACCGATTGCAAAAGGTTGT
AATGCAGTTGTTTATAGCGCCAAACTGAAAAATGTGCAGAGCAATAAACTGGCACATCAGCTGGCAGTTA
AAATGATGTTTAACTATGACGTGGAAAGCAACAGCACCGCAATTCTGAAAGCAATGTATCGTGAAACCGT
TCCGGCAATGAGCTATTTTTTCAATCAGAACCTGTTTAACATCGAGAACATCAGCGATTTCAAAATTCGT
CTGCCTCCGCATCCGAATATTGTTCGTATGTATAGCGTTTTTGCAGATCGTATTCCGGATCTGCAGTGTA
ATAAACAGCTGTATCCGGAAGCACTGCCACCGCGTATTAATCCGGAAGGTAGTGGTCGTAATATGAGCCT
GTTTCTGGTTATGAAACGTTATGATTGCACCCTGAAAGAATATCTGCGTGATAAAACCCCGAATATGCGT
AGCAGCATCCTGCTGCTGAGCCAGCTGCTGGAAGCAGTTGCACATATGAACATTCATAACATCAGCCACC
GTGATCTGAAATCCGATAATATTCTGGTTGATCTGAGCGAAGGTGATGCATATCCGACCATTGTTATTAC
CGATTTTGGTTGTTGTCTGTGCGATAAACAGAATGGCCTGGTTATTCCGTATCGTAGCGAAGATCAGGAT
AAAGGTGGTAATCGTGCACTGATGGCACCGGAAATTGCAAATGCAAAACCGGGTACATTTAGCTGGCTGA
ACTACAAAAAAAGCGATCTGTGGGCAGTTGGTGCAATTGCCTATGAAATCTTCAACATCGATAACCCGTT
CTATGACAAAACCATGAAACTGCTGTCCAAAAGCTATAAAGAAGAAGATCTGCCGGAACTGCCGGATACC
ATTCCGTTTATTATCCGTAATCTGGTGAGCAATATGCTGAGCCGTAGCACCAATAAACGTCTGGATTGTG
ATGTTGCAGCAACCGTTGCACAGCTGTACCTGTGGGCACCGAGCAGTTGGCTGAAAGAAAACTATACCCT
GCCGAATAGCAACGAAATTATTCAGTGGCTGCTGTGTCTGAGCAGCAAAGTTCTGTGTGAACGTGATATT
ACCGCACGCAATAAAACCAATACCATGAGCGAAAGTGTTAGCAAAGCACAGTATAAAGGTCGTCGTAGCC
TGCCGGAATATGAACTGATTGCCAGCTTTCTGCGTCGTGTTCGTCTGCATCTGGTTCGTAAAGGCCTGAA
ATGGATTCAAGAACTGCACATCTATAACTAAAGCTTTCTAGACCATTTAAACACCACCACCACCACCACT
GAGATCCGGCTGCTAACAAAGCCCGAAAGGAAGCTGAGTTGGCTGCTGCCACCGCTGAGCAATAACTAGC
ATAACCCCTTGGGGCCTCTAAACGGGTCTTGAGGGGTTTTTTGCTGAAAGGAGGAACTATATCCGGATTG
GCGAATGGG
[124 nt withheld, positions 2110-2233]
C
[91 nt withheld, positions 2235-2325]
A
[49 nt withheld, positions 2327-2375]
CCTTTGACGTTGGAGTCCACGTTCTTT
[37 nt withheld, positions 2403-2439]
ACCCTATCTCGGTCTATTCTTTTGATTTATAAGGGATTTTGCCGATTTCGGCCTATTGGTTAAAAAATGA
GCTGATTTAACAAAAATTTAACGCGAATTTTAACAAAATATTAACGCTTACAATTTAGGTGGCACTTTTC
GGGGAAATGTGCGCGGAACCCCTATTTGTTTATTTTTCTAAATACATTCAAATATGTATCCGCTCATGAA
TTAATTCTTAGAAAAACTCATCGAGCATCAAATGAAACTGCAATTTATTCATATCAGGATTATCAATACC
ATATTTTTGAAAAAGCCGTTTCTGTAATGAAGGAGAAAACTCACCGAGGCAGTTCCATAGGATGGCAAGA
TCCTGGTATCGGTCTGCGATTCCGACTCGTCCAACATCAATACAACCTATTAATTTCCCCTCGTCAAAAA
TAAGGTTATCAAGTGAGAAATCACCATGAGTGACGACTGAATCCGGTGAGAATGGCAAAAGTTTATGCAT
TTCTTTCCAGACTTGTTCAACAGGCCAGCCATTACGCTCGTCATCAAAATCACTCGCATCAACCAAACCG
TTATTCATTCGTGATTGCGCCTGAGCGAGACGAAATACGCGATCGCTGTTAAAAGGACAATTACAAACAG
GAATCGAATGCAACCGGCGCAGGAACACTGCCAGCGCATCAACAATATTTTCACCTGAATCAGGATATTC
TTCTAATACCTGGAATGCTGTTTTCCCGGGGATCGCAGTGGTGAGTAACCATGCATCATCAGGAGTACGG
ATAAAATGCTTGATGGTCGGAAGAGGCATAAATTCCGTCAGCCAGTTTAGTCTGACCATCTCATCTGTAA
CATCATTGGCAACGCTACCTTTGCCATGTTTCAGAAACAACTCTGGCGCATCGGGCTTCCCATACAATCG
ATAGATTGTCGCACCTGATTGCCCGACATTATCGCGAGCCCATTTATACCCATATAAATCAGCATCCATG
TTGGAATTTAATCGCGGCCTAGAGCAAGACGTTTCCCGTTGAATATGGCTCATAACACCCCTTGTATTAC
TGTTTATGTAAGCAGACAGTTTTATTGTTCATGACCAAAATCCCTTAACGTGAGTTTTCGTTCCACTGAG
CGTCAGACCCCGTAGAAAAGATCAAAGGATCTTCTTGAGATCCTTTTTTTCTGCGCGTAATCTGCTGCTT
GCAAACAAAAAAACCACCGCTACCAGCGGTGGTTTGTTTGCCGGATCAAGAGCTACCAACTCTTTTTCCG
AAGGTAACTGGCTTCAGCAGAGCGCAGATACCAAATACTGTCCTTCTAGTGTAGCCGTAGTTAGGCCACC
ACTTCAAGAACTCTGTAGCACCGCCTACATACCTCGCTCTGCTAATCCTGTTACCAGTGGCTGCTGCCAG
TGGCGATAAGTCGTGTCTTACCGGGTTGGACTCAAGACGATAGTTACCGGATAAGGCGCAGCGGTCGGGC
TGAACGGGGGGTTCGTGCACACAGCCCAGCTTGGAGCGAACGACCTACACCGAACTGAGATACCTACAGC
GTGAGCTATGAGAAAGCGCCACGCTTCCCGAAGGGAGAAAGGCGGACAGGTATCCGGTAAGCGGCAGGGT
CGGAACAGGAGAGCGCACGAGGGAGCTTCCAGGGGGAAACGCCTGGTATCTTTATAGTCCTGTCGGGTTT
CGCCACCTCTGACTTGAGCGTCGATTTTTGTGATGCTCGTCAGGGGGGCGGAGCCTATGGAAAAACGCCA
GCAACGCGGCCTTTTTACGGTTCCTGGCCTTTTGCTGGCCTTTTGCTCACATGTTCTTTCCTGCGTTATC
CCCTGATTCTGTGGATAACCGTATTACCGCCTTTGAGTGAGCTGATACCGCTCGCCGCAGCCGAACGACC
GAGCGCAGCGAGTCAGTGAGCGAGGAAGCGGAAGAGCGCCTGATGCGGTATTTTCTCCTTACGCATCTGT
GCGGTATTTCACACCGCAATGGTGCACTCTCAGTACAATCTGCTCTGATGCCGCATAGTTAAGCCAGTAT
ACACTCCGCTATCGCTACGTGACTGGGTCATGGCTGCGCCCCGACACCCGCCAACACCCGCTGACGCGCC
CTGACGGGCTTGTCTGCTCCCGGCATCCGCTTACAGACAAGCTGTGACCGTCTCCGGGAGCTGCATGTGT
CAGAGGTTTTCACCGTCATCACCGAAACGCGCGAGGCAGCTGCGGTAAAGCTCATCAGCGTGGTCGTGAA
GCGATTCACAGATGTCTGCCTGTTCATCCGCGTCCAGCTCGTTGAGTTTCTCCAGAAGCGTTAATGTCTG
GCTTCTGATAAAGCGGGCCATGTTAAGGGCGGTTTTTTCCTGTTTGGTCACTGATGCCTCCGTGTAAGGG
GGATTTCTGTTCATGGGGGTAATGATACCGATGAAACGAGAGAGGATGCTCACGATACGGGTTACTGATG
ATGAACATGCCCGGTTACTGGAACGTTGTGAGGGTAAACAACTGGCGGTATGGATGCGGCGGGACCAGAG
AAAAATCACTCAGGGTCAATGCCAGCGCTTCGTTAATACAGATGTAGGTGTTCCACAGGGTAGCCAGCAG
CATCCTGCGATGCAGATCCGGAACATAATGGTGCAGGGCGCTGACTTCCGCGTTTCCAGACTTTACGAAA
CACGGAAACCGAAGACCATTCATGTTGTTGCTCAGGTCGCAGACGTTTTGCAGCAGCAGTCGCTTCACGT
TCGCTCGCGTATCGGTGATTCATTCTGCTAACCAGTAAGGCAACCCCGCCAGCCTAGCCGGGTCCTCAAC
GACAGGAGCACGATCATGCGCACCCGTGGGGCCGCCATGCCGGCGATAATGGCCTGCTTCTCGCCGAAAC
GTTTGGTGGCGGGACCAGTGACGAAGGCTTGAGCGAGGGCGTGCAAGATTCCGAATACCGCAAGCGACAG
GCCGATCATCGTCGCGCTCCAGCGAAAGCGGTCCTCGCCGAAAATGACCCAGAGCGCTGCCGGCACCTGT
CCTACGAGTTGCATGATAAAGAAGACAGTCATAAGTGCGGCGACGATAGTCATGCCCCGCGCCCACCGGA
AGGAGCTGACTGGGTTGAAGGCTCTCAAGGGCATCGGTCGAGATCCCGGTGCCTAATGAGTGAGCTAACT
TACATTAATTGCGTTGCGCTCACTGCCCGCTTTCCAGTCGGGAAACCTGTCGTGCCAGCTGCATTAATGA
ATCGGCCAACGCGCGGGGAGAGGCGGTTTGCGTATTGGGCGCCAGGGTGGTTTTTCTTTTCACCAGTGAG
ACGGGCAACAGCTGATTGCCCTTCACCGCCTGGCCCTGAGAGAGTTGCAGCAAGCGGTCCACGCTGGTTT
GCCCCAGCAGGCGAAAATCCTGTTTGATGGTGGTTAACGGCGGGATATAACATGAGCTGTCTTCGGTATC
GTCGTATCCCACTACCGAGATATCCGCACCAACGCGCAGCCCGGACTCGGTAATGGCGCGCATTGCGCCC
AGCGCCATCTGATCGTTGGCAACCAGCATCGCAGTGGGAACGATGCCCTCATTCAGCATTTGCATGGTTT
GTTGAAAACCGGACATGGCACTCCAGTCGCCTTCCCGTTCCGCTATCGGCTGAATTTGATTGCGAGTGAG
ATATTTATGCCAGCCAGCCAGACGCAGACGCGCCGAGACAGAACTTAATGGGCCCGCTAACAGCGCGATT
TGCTGGTGACCCAATGCGACCAGATGCTCCACGCCCAGTCGCGTACCGTCTTCATGGGAGAAAATAATAC
TGTTGATGGGTGTCTGGTCAGAGACATCAAGAAATAACGCCGGAACATTAGTGCAGGCAGCTTCCACAGC
AATGGCATCCTGGTCATCCAGCGGATAGTTAATGATCAGCCCACTGACGCGTTGCGCGAGAAGATTGTGC
ACCGCCGCTTTACAGGCTTCGACGCCGCTTCGTTCTACCATCGACACCACCACGCTGGCACCCAGTTGAT
CGGCGCGAGATTTAATCGCCGCGACAATTTGCGACGGCGCGTGCAGGGCCAGACTGGAGGTGGCAACGCC
AATCAGCAACGACTGTTTGCCCGCCAGTTGTTGTGCCACGCGGTTGGGAATGTAATTCAGCTCCGCCATC
GCCGCTTCCACTTTTTCCCGCGTTTTCGCAGAAACGTGGCTGGCCTGGTTCACCACGCGGGAAACGGTCT
GATAAGAGACACCGGCATACTCTGCGACATCGTATAACGTTACTGGTTTCACATTCACCACCCTGAATTG
ACTCTCTTCCGGGCGCTATCATGCCATACCGCGAAAGGTTTTGCGCCATTCGATGGTGTCCGGGATCTCG
ACGCTCTCCCTTATGCGACTCCTGCATTAGGAAGCAGCCCAGTAGTAGGTTGAGGCCGTTGAGCACCGCC
GCCGCAAGGAATGGTGCATG
