>Addgene plasmid #110751 | Pediculus humanus corporis PINK1 (143 - 575) | depositor partial sequence | sequence record 208254 | insert
AGCGAAAGCGAAAATGTTGAACAGCTGCAAGCAGCAAATCTGGATGAGCTGGATCTGGGTGAACCGATTG
CAAAAGGTTGTAATGCAGTTGTTTATAGCGCCAAACTGAAAAATGTGCAGAGCAATAAACTGGCACATCA
GCTGGCAGTTAAAATGATGTTTAACTATGACGTGGAAAGCAACAGCACCGCAATTCTGAAAGCAATGTAT
CGTGAAACCGTTCCGGCAATGAGCTATTTTTTCAATCAGAACCTGTTTAACATCGAGAACATCAGCGATT
TCAAAATTCGTCTGCCTCCGCATCCGAATATTGTTCGTATGTATAGCGTTTTTGCAGATCGTATTCCGGA
TCTGCAGTGTAATAAACAGCTGTATCCGGAAGCACTGCCACCGCGTATTAATCCGGAAGGTAGTGGTCGT
AATATGAGCCTGTTTCTGGTTATGAAACGTTATGATTGCACCCTGAAAGAATATCTGCGTGATAAAACCC
CGAATATGCGTAGCAGCATCCTGCTGCTGAGCCAGCTGCTGGAAGCAGTTGCACATATGAACATTCATAA
CATCAGCCACCGTGATCTGAAATCCGATAATATTCTGGTTGATCTGAGCGAAGGTGATGCATATCCGACC
ATTGTTATTACCGATTTTGGTTGTTGTCTGTGCGATAAACAGAATGGCCTGGTTATTCCGTATCGTAGCG
AAGATCAGGATAAAGGTGGTAATCGTGCACTGATGGCACCGGAAATTGCAAATGCAAAACCGGGTACATT
TAGCTGGCTGAACTACAAAAAAAGCGATCTGTGGGCAGTTGGTGCAATTGCCTATGAAATCTTCAACATC
GATAACCCGTTCTATGACAAAACCATGAAACTGCTGTCCAAAAGCTATAAAGAAGAAGATCTGCCGGAAC
TGCCGGATACCATTCCGTTTATTATCCGTAATCTGGTGAGCAATATGCTGAGCCGTAGCACCAATAAACG
TCTGGATTGTGATGTTGCAGCAACCGTTGCACAGCTGTACCTGTGGGCACCGAGCAGTTGGCTGAAAGAA
AACTATACCCTGCCGAATAGCAACGAAATTATTCAGTGGCTGCTGTGTCTGAGCAGCAAAGTTCTGTGTG
AACGTGATATTACCGCACGCAATAAAACCAATACCATGAGCGAAAGTGTTAGCAAAGCACAGTATAAAGG
TCGTCGTAGCCTGCCGGAATATGAACTGATTGCCAGCTTTCTGCGTCGTGTTCGTCTGCATCTGGTTCGT
AAAGGCCTGAAATGGATTCAAGAACTGCACATCTATAAC
